Addgene plasmid #47952: pR184
Purpose: rtTA positive feedback loop with three tet operators in the GAL1 promoter
Depositing lab: Attila Becskei. Depositing organization: University of Basel. Publication: Stochastic signalling rewires the interaction map of a multiple feedback network during yeast evolution. Hsu C, Scherrer S, Buetti-Dinh A, Ratna P, Pizzolato J, Jaquet V, Becskei A. Nat Commun. 2012 Feb 21;3:682. doi: 10.1038/ncomms1687. PubMed 22353713.
Backbone
  Vector backbone: pRS306
  Backbone manufacturer: ATCC
  Total vector size (bp): 4373
  Vector type: Yeast Expression ; Tet inducible expression
  Selectable markers: URA3
Growth in bacteria
  Bacterial resistance: Ampicillin, 100 μg/mL
  Growth temperature: 37°C
  Growth strain: DH5alpha
  Copy number: Low Copy
Gene/Insert
  Gene/Insert name: rtTA
  Promoter: Gal1
  Cloning method: Unknown; 5′ cloning site KpnI (not destroyed); 3′ cloning site XhoI (not destroyed)
  Sequencing primers: 5′ Gal1_primer
Terms and licenses: Academic/Nonprofit Terms; Industry Terms: Not Available to Industry
Depositor comments: TetR is downstream of tetO3W/Gal1 promoter. The expression in these constructs is driven by tet operators. The GAL1 promoter contains a mutation in the proximal Gal4 BS to have only three Gal4 binding sites. Since the above plasmids (pCH043, pSS63, pPR184) can be used only in delGal4 strains, this does not affect the basal expression in these constructs.
How to cite: pR184 was a gift from Attila Becskei (Addgene plasmid # 47952 ; http://n2t.net/addgene:47952 ; RRID:Addgene_47952)
