[The description below was written by a language model from this plasmid's Addgene catalogue record and pLannotate feature annotations shown in this document.]
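Description:
pR184 is a yeast expression plasmid built on pRS306, an integrating shuttle backbone. Consistent with that backbone, the feature table shows no yeast replication origin or centromere. In E. coli it is maintained through a ColE1/pUC-type origin and selected with ampicillin via β-lactamase. The backbone also carries an f1 phage origin and pBluescript-derived remnants: lac promoter/operator, lacZα fragment, and T3 and T7 promoters flanking the cloning region. Selection in yeast relies on the URA3 auxotrophic marker under its own promoter, which can be counterselected with 5-FOA. The catalogue lists 4,373 bp as the total vector size, which appears to describe the empty backbone. The depositor's full sequence is 6,958 nt.

The payload is a synthetic positive feedback loop. A GAL1 promoter fragment preceded by tet operator sequences (three operators according to the record) drives rtTA, which is annotated as a TetR-derived DNA-binding portion fused to the VP16 activation domain and followed by a CYC1 terminator. rtTA binds tetO in the presence of doxycycline or a related inducer, so it activates its own promoter and produces autoregulatory, Tet-inducible expression. The depositor notes that the proximal Gal4 binding site in the promoter is mutated, leaving three Gal4 sites. Because the construct is intended only for strains lacking Gal4, transcription depends on the tet operators, and the mutation does not affect basal expression. A FIG1 gene fragment lies upstream of the cassette, but the record does not explain its role. The plasmid was made for studying feedback network behaviour and stochastic signalling in yeast.
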