Features (pLannotate 1.2.2; 26 found; start..end, strand, type, name):
     96..200     +  promoter       AmpR promoter: bla
    201..1061    +  CDS            AmpR: β-lactamase; bla; confers resistance to ampicillin, carbenicillin, and related antibiotics
   1232..1820    +  rep_origin     ori: high-copy-number ColE1/pMB1/pBR322/pUC origin of replication
   2003..2095    +  CDS            lacI (fragment): lac repressor; lacI; The lac repressor binds to the lac operator to inhibit transcription in E. coli. This inhibition can be relieved by adding lactose or isopropyl-β-D-thiogalactopyranoside (IPTG).
   2108..2129    +  protein_bind   CAP binding site: CAP binding activates transcription in the presence of cAMP. E. coli catabolite activator protein
   2144..2174    +  promoter       lac promoter: promoter for the E. coli lac operon
   2182..2198    +  protein_bind   lac operator: The lac repressor binds to the lac operator to inhibit transcription in E. coli. This inhibition can be relieved by adding lactose or isopropyl-β-D-thiogalactopyranoside (IPTG). lac repressor encoded by lacI
   2243..2261    +  promoter       T3 promoter: promoter for bacteriophage T3 RNA polymerase
   2277..2993    +  CDS            FIG1 (fragment): FIG1_YEAST - Experimental evidence at protein level: Swiss-Prot protein existence level 1. Required for efficient mating. From Saccharomyces cerevisiae (strain ATCC 204508 / S288c) (Baker's yeast).
   3127..3144    +  promoter       LEU2 promoter (fragment): S. cerevisiae LEU2
   3229..3248    +  promoter       PLtetO-1 promoter (fragment): modified phage lambda PL promoter with tet operator sites (Lutz and Bujard, 1997)
   3251..3270    +  promoter       tight TRE promoter (fragment): Tet-responsive promoter PTight, consisting of seven tet operator sequences followed by the minimal CMV promoter
   3271..3289    +  protein_bind   tet operator: tetO; bacterial operator O2 for the tetR and tetA genes tetracycline repressor TetR
   3290..3677    +  promoter       GAL1 promoter (fragment): S. cerevisiae GAL1; inducible promoter, regulated by Gal4
   3699..4314    +  CDS            TetR (fragment): tetracycline repressor TetR; tetR from transposon Tn10; TetR binds to the tetracycline operator tetO to inhibit transcription. This inhibition can be relieved by adding tetracycline or doxycycline.
   4466..4699    +  CDS            VP16 AD: transcriptional activation domain of herpes simplex virus protein VP16 (Triezenberg et al., 1988; Cousens et al., 1989); UL48
   4748..4933    +  terminator     CYC1 terminator (fragment): S. cerevisiae CYC1; transcription terminator for CYC1
   4938..4966    -  misc_feature   MCS (fragment): pBluescript multiple cloning site
   4975..4993    -  promoter       T7 promoter: promoter for bacteriophage T7 RNA polymerase
   4996..5153    +  CDS            lacZα (fragment): LacZα fragment of β-galactosidase; lacZ fragment
   5161..5616    +  rep_origin     f1 ori (sequence partly withheld): f1 bacteriophage origin of replication; arrow indicates direction of (+) strand synthesis
   5617..5666    -  misc_feature   bom (fragment): basis of mobility region from pBR322
   5745..6548    -  CDS            URA3: orotidine-5'-phosphate decarboxylase, required for uracil biosynthesis; S. cerevisiae URA3; yeast auxotrophic marker, counterselectable with 5-fluoroorotic acid (5-FOA)
   6549..6764    -  promoter       URA3 promoter: S. cerevisiae URA3
   6775..6822    -  misc_feature   bom (fragment): basis of mobility region from pBR322
   6924..1       -  CDS            rop (fragment) (across the origin): Rop protein, which maintains plasmids at low copy number; rop
>Addgene plasmid #47952 | pR184 | depositor full sequence | sequence record 68819 | pR184 sequence 6958 bps
GACGAAAGGGCCTCGTGATACGCCTATTTTTATAGGTTAATGTCATGATAATAATGGTTTCTTAGACGTC
AGGTGGCACTTTTCGGGGAAATGTGCGCGGAACCCCTATTTGTTTATTTTTCTAAATACATTCAAATATG
TATCCGCTCATGAGACAATAACCCTGATAAATGCTTCAATAATATTGAAAAAGGAAGAGTATGAGTATTC
AACATTTCCGTGTCGCCCTTATTCCCTTTTTTGCGGCATTTTGCCTTCCTGTTTTTGCTCACCCAGAAAC
GCTGGTGAAAGTAAAAGATGCTGAAGATCAGTTGGGTGCACGAGTGGGTTACATCGAACTGGATCTCAAC
AGCGGTAAGATCCTTGAGAGTTTTCGCCCCGAAGAACGTTTTCCAATGATGAGCACTTTTAAAGTTCTGC
TATGTGGCGCGGTATTATCCCGTATTGACGCCGGGCAAGAGCAACTCGGTCGCCGCATACACTATTCTCA
GAATGACTTGGTTGAGTACTCACCAGTCACAGAAAAGCATCTTACGGATGGCATGACAGTAAGAGAATTA
TGCAGTGCTGCCATAACCATGAGTGATAACACTGCGGCCAACTTACTTCTGACAACGATCGGAGGACCGA
AGGAGCTAACCGCTTTTTTTCACAACATGGGGGATCATGTAACTCGCCTTGATCGTTGGGAACCGGAGCT
GAATGAAGCCATACCAAACGACGAGCGTGACACCACGATGCCTGTAGCAATGGCAACAACGTTGCGCAAA
CTATTAACTGGCGAACTACTTACTCTAGCTTCCCGGCAACAATTAATAGACTGGATGGAGGCGGATAAAG
TTGCAGGACCACTTCTGCGCTCGGCCCTTCCGGCTGGCTGGTTTATTGCTGATAAATCTGGAGCCGGTGA
GCGTGGGTCTCGCGGTATCATTGCAGCACTGGGGCCAGATGGTAAGCCCTCCCGTATCGTAGTTATCTAC
ACGACGGGCAGTCAGGCAACTATGGATGAACGAAATAGACAGATCGCTGAGATAGGTGCCTCACTGATTA
AGCATTGGTAACTGTCAGACCAAGTTTACTCATATATACTTTAGATTGATTTAAAACTTCATTTTTAATT
TAAAAGGATCTAGGTGAAGATCCTTTTTGATAATCTCATGACCAAAATCCCTTAACGTGAGTTTTCGTTC
CACTGAGCGTCAGACCCCGTAGAAAAGATCAAAGGATCTTCTTGAGATCCTTTTTTTCTGCGCGTAATCT
GCTGCTTGCAAACAAAAAAACCACCGCTACCAGCGGTGGTTTGTTTGCCGGATCAAGAGCTACCAACTCT
TTTTCCGAAGGTAACTGGCTTCAGCAGAGCGCAGATACCAAATACTGTCCTTCTAGTGTAGCCGTAGTTA
GGCCACCACTTCAAGAACTCTGTAGCACCGCCTACATACCTCGCTCTGCTAATCCTGTTACCAGTGGCTG
CTGCCAGTGGCGATAAGTCGTGTCTTACCGGGTTGGACTCAAGACGATAGTTACCGGATAAGGCGCAGCG
GTCGGGCTGAACGGGGGGTTCGTGCACACAGCCCAGCTTGGAGCGAACGACCTACACCGAACTGAGATAC
CTACAGCGTGAGCATTGAGAAAGCGCCACGCTTCCCGAAGGGAGAAAGGCGGACAGGTATCCGGTAAGCG
GCAGGGTCGGAACAGGAGAGCGCACGAGGGAGCTTCCAGGGGGGAACGCCTGGTATCTTTATAGTCCTGT
CGGGTTTCGCCACCTCTGACTTGAGCGTCGATTTTTGTGATGCTCGTCAGGGGGGCCGAGCCTATGGAAA
AACGCCAGCAACGCGGCCTTTTTACGGTTCCTGGCCTTTTGCTGGCCTTTTGCTCACATGTTCTTTCCTG
CGTTATCCCCTGATTCTGTGGATAACCGTATTACCGCCTTTGAGTGAGCTGATACCGCTCGCCGCAGCCG
AACGACCGAGCGCAGCGAGTCAGTGAGCGAGGAAGCGGAAGAGCGCCCAATACGCAAACCGCCTCTCCCC
GCGCGTTGGCCGATTCATTAATGCAGCTGGCACGACAGGTTTCCCGACTGGAAAGCGGGCAGTGAGCGCA
ACGCAATTAATGTGAGTTACCTCACTCATTAGGCACCCCAGGCTTTACACTTTATGCTTCCGGCTCCTAT
GTTGTGTGGAATTGTGAGCGGATAACAATTTCACACAGGAAACAGCTATGACCATGATTACGCCAAGCTC
GGAATTAACCCTCACTAAAGGGAACAAAAGCTGGGTACCATCATAGAGAAATCATATGAAAAATCAAATA
CAACTCTGGGCTTGGAGGAAGTCATTATAAGATCCGGTTACATGGGTGTTTGTATTGATAACATTCCCTC
CCAATATAGCTCTTACAATAATATGACTACATTCTCCAATTCAATTTGCTATGCAAGAAAGAATTTAAGC
TCGGTTCCCTTATACAGAGACTTGGAAATTCAACTCTCAAATATTGCATCTTCCAGCTCCAAAACCCAAT
CAAGCGTTGTCTTGAACATTTTGAAGTTAGCCCAATTAACTTCGGTTAATGTTATACATCCATATGTCTT
GATGGCAACTGTAATCCTAACAATCCTAATGTTTCTATTTATTCTGTATGTAACTGTCCCTAAGTTACCA
TTCAAACTAGCGGTTAATAAATTTCTACTGTTGCTAAGTTCAACTATAGTTTTGACATGGGGTATTGGTG
CGATGTGGACTCATGTAGGGATAAATGCAAGTTACAGATTGGTTCCATCATCAAGTATGAATATAATCAC
TGTCAAGAAGGGCAAGAAGGCAGCAGTAATGGCTTGGTTTAGCTTTGCATTCCTCCTTTTAGACAGTGTG
GTTTTATGGTTAATATTTTTAAGGGATAGGAAAAGCTTGAAAGATGAAATTGATAATGTTCCATGTGCCC
AAAATAGGTACAATAACTACTCTTCGGATTCATCTACATTGCATTCCAAAGTTTAGCTCGAGGGTCAGAT
TCATTATCTACAAAGACTGTAAAAAGAAAGTGGAATATTCATTCATATCATATTTTTTCTATTAACTGCC
TGGTTTCTTTTAAATTTTTTATTGGTTGTCGACTTGAACGGAGTGACAATATATATATATATATATTTAA
TAATGACATCATTATCTGTAAATCTGATTCTTAATGCTATTCTAGTTATGTAAGAGTGGTCCCCTAGGAT
ATTGAAGTATCCCTATCAGTGATAGAGAAGTCCCTATCAGTGATAGAGAATCCCTATCAGTGATAGAGAT
GCGTCCTCGTCTTCACCGGTCGCGTTCCTGAAACGCAGATGTGCCTCGCGCCGCACTGCTCCGAACAATA
AAGATTCTACAATACTAGCTTTTATGGTTATGAAGAGGAAAAATTGGCAGTAACCTGGCCCCACAAACCT
TCAAATTAACGAATCAAATTAACAACCATAGGATGATAATGCGATTAGTTTTTTAGCCTTATTTCTGGGG
TAATTAATCAGCGAAGCGATGATTTTTGATCTATTAACAGATATATAAATGGAAAAGCTGCATAACCACT
TTAACTAATACTTTCAACATTTTCAGTTTGTATTACTTCTTATTCAAATGTCATAAAAGTATCAACAAAA
AATTGTTAATATACCTCTATACTTTAACGTCAAGGAGAAAAAACTATAAGATCCATGCCTAGATTAGATA
AAAGTAAAGTGATTAACAGCGCATTAGAGCTGCTTAATGGGGTCGGAATCGAAGGTTTAACAACCCGTAA
ACTCGCCCAGAAGCTAGGTGTAGAGCAGCCTACATTGTATTGGCATGTAAAAAATAAGCGGGCTTTGCTC
GACGCCTTACCCATTGAGATGTTAGATAGGCACCATACTCACTTTTGCCCTTTAGAAGGGGAAAGCTGGC
AAGATTTTTTACGTAATAACGCTAAAAGTTTTAGATGTGCTTTACTAAGTCATCGCGATGGAGCAAAAGT
ACATTTAGGTACACGGCCTACAGAAAAACAGTATGAAACTCTCGAAAATCAATTAGCCTTTTTATGCCAA
CAAGGTTTTTCACTAGAGAATGCATTATATGCACTCAGCGCTGTGGGGCACTTTACTTTAGGTTGCGTAT
TGGAAGAACAAGAGCATCAAGTCGCTAAAGAAGAAAGGGAAACACCTACTACTGATAGTATGCCGCCATT
ATTACGACAAGCTATCGAATTATTTGATCGCCAAGGTGCAGAGCCAGCCTTCTTATTCGGCCTTGAATTG
ATCATATGCGGATTAGAAAAACAACTTAAATGTGAAAGTGGGTCCGCGTACAGCCGCGCGCGTACGAAAA
ACAATTACGGGTCTACCATCGAGGGCCTGCTCGATCTCCCGGACGACGACGCCCCCGAAGAGGCGGGGCT
GGCGGCTCCGCGCCTGTCCTTTCTCCCCGCGGGACACACGCGCAGACTGTCGACGGCCCCCCCGACCGAT
GTCAGCCTGGGGGACGAGCTCCACTTAGACGGCGAGGACGTGGCGATGGCGCATGCCGACGCGCTAGACG
ATTTCGATCTGGACATGTTGGGGGACGGGGATTCCCCGGGTCCGGGATTTACCCCCCACGACTCCGCCCC
CTACGGCGCTCTGGATATGGCCGACTTCGAGTTTGAGCAGATGTTTACCGATGCCCTTGGAATTGACGAG
TACGGTGGGTAGGGGGCGCGAGGATCGTAATAAGAATTCTGTACAAATAGGGCCGCATCATGTAATTAGT
TATGTCACGCTTACATTCACGCCCTCCCCCCACATCCGCTCTAACCGAAAAGGAAGGAGTTAGACAACCT
GAAGTCTAGGTCCCTATTTATTTTTTTATAGTTATGTTAGTATTAAGAACGTTATTTATATTTCAAATTT
TTCTTTTTTTTCTGTACGGACGCGTGTACGCATCTAGCTAGAGCGGCCGCCACCGCGGTGGAGCTCCAAT
TCGCCCTATAGTGAGTCGTATTACAATTCACTGGCCGTCGTTTTACAACGTCGTGACTGGGAAAACCCTG
GCGTTACCCAACTTAATCGCCTTGCAGCACATCCCCCCTTCGCCAGCTGGCGTAATAGCGAAGAGGCCCG
CACCGATCGCCCTTCCCAACAGTTGCGCAGCCTGAATGGCGAATGGCGCG
[124 nt withheld, positions 5161-5284]
C
[91 nt withheld, positions 5286-5376]
A
[49 nt withheld, positions 5378-5426]
CCTTTGACGTTGGAGTCCACGTTCTTT
[37 nt withheld, positions 5454-5490]
ACCCTATCTCGGTCTATTCTTTTGATTTATAAGGGATTTTGCCGATTTCGGCCTATTGGTTAAAAAATGA
GCTGATTTAACAAAAATTTAACGCGAATTTTAACAAAATATTAACGTTTACAATTTCCTGATGCGGTATT
TTCTCCTTACGCATCTGTGCGGTATTTCACACCGCAGGGTAATAACTGATATAATTAAATTGAAGCTCTA
ATTTGTGAGTTTAGTATACATGCATTTACTTATAATACAGTTTTTTAGTTTTGCTGGCCGCATCTTCTCA
AATATGCTTCCCAGCCTGCTTTTCTGTAACGTTCACCCTCTACCTTAGCATCCCTTCCCTTTGCAAATAG
TCCTCTTCCAACAATAATAATGTCAGATCCTGTAGAGACCACATCATCCACGGTTCTATACTGTTGACCC
AATGCGTCTCCCTTGTCATCTAAACCCACACCGGGTGTCATAATCAACCAATCGTAACCTTCATCTCTTC
CACCCATGTCTCTTTGAGCAATAAAGCCGATAACAAAATCTTTGTCGCTCTTCGCAATGTCAACAGTACC
CTTAGTATATTCTCCAGTAGATAGGGAGCCCTTGCATGACAATTCTGCTAACATCAAAAGGCCTCTAGGT
TCCTTTGTTACTTCTTCTGCCGCCTGCTTCAAACCGCTAACAATACCTGGGCCCACCACACCGTGTGCAT
TCGTAATGTCTGCCCATTCTGCTATTCTGTATACACCCGCAGAGTACTGCAATTTGACTGTATTACCAAT
GTCAGCAAATTTTCTGTCTTCGAAGAGTAAAAAATTGTACTTGGCGGATAATGCCTTTAGCGGCTTAACT
GTGCCCTCCATGGAAAAATCAGTCAAGATATCCACATGTGTTTTTAGTAAACAAATTTTGGGACCTAATG
CTTCAACTAACTCCAGTAATTCCTTGGTGGTACGAACATCCAATGAAGCACACAAGTTTGTTTGCTTTTC
GTGCATGATATTAAATAGCTTGGCAGCAACAGGACTAGGATGAGTAGCAGCACGTTCCTTATATGTAGCT
TTCGACATGATTTATCTTCGTTTCCTGCAGGTTTTTGTTCTGTGCAGTTGGGTTAAGAATACTGGGCAAT
TTCATGTTTCTTCAACACTACATATGCGTATATATACCAATCTAAGTCTGTGCTCCTTCCTTCGTTCTTC
CTTCTGTTCGGAGATTACCGAATCAAAAAAATTTCAAAGAAACCGAAATCAAAAAAAAGAATAAAAAAAA
AATGATGAATTGAATTGAAAAGCGTGGTGCACTCTCAGTACAATCTGCTCTGATGCCGCATAGTTAAGCC
AGCCCCGACACCCGCCAACACCCGCTGACGCGCCCTGACGGGCTTGTCTGCTCCCGGCATCCGCTTACAG
ACAAGCTGTGACCGTCTCCGGGAGCTGCATGTGTCAGAGGTTTTCACCGTCATCACCGAAACGCGCGA
