>Addgene plasmid #47952 | pR184 | addgene partial sequence | sequence record 70621 | M13_pUC_rev
TGACCATGATTACGCCAAGCTCGAAATTAACCCTCACTAAAGGGAACAAAAGCTGGTACCATCATAGAGA
AATCATATGAAAAATCAAATACAACTCTGGGCTTGGAGGAAGTCATTATAAGATCCGGTTACATGGGTGT
TTGTATTGATAACATTCCCTCCCAATATAGCTCTTACAATAATATGACTACATTCTCCAATTCAATTTGC
TATGCAAGAAAGAATTTAAGCTCGGTTCCCTTATACAGAGACTTGGAAATTCAACTCTCAAATATTGCAT
CTTCCAGCTCCAAAACCCAATCAAGCGTTGTCTTGAACATTTTGAAGTTAGCCCAATTAACTTCGGTTAA
TGTTATACATCCATATGTCTTGATGGCAACTGTAATCCTAACAATCCTAATGTTTCTATTTATTCTGTAT
GTAACTGTCCCTAAGTTACCATTCAAACTAGCGGTTAATAAATTTCTACTGTTGCTAAGTTCAACTATAG
TTTTGACATGGGGTATTGGTGCGATGTGGACTCATGTAGGGATAAATGCAAGTTACAGATTGGTTCCATC
ATCAAGTATGAATATAATCACTGTCAAGAAGGGCAAGAAGGCAGCAGTAATGGCTTGGTTTAGCTTTGCA
TTCCTCCTTTTAGACAGTGTGGTTTTATGGTTAATATTTTTAAGGGATAGGAAAAGCTTGAAAGATGAAA
TTGATAATGTTCCATGTGCCCAAAATAGGTACAATAACTACTCTTCGGATTCATCTACATTGCATTCCAA
AGTTTAGCTCGAGGGTCAGATTCATTATCTACAAAGACTGTAAAAAGAAAGTGGAATATTCATTCATATC
ATATTTTTTCTATTAACTGCCTGGTTTCTTTTAAATTTTTTATTGGTTGTCGACTTGAACGGAGTGACAA
TATATATATATATATATTTAATAATGACATCATTATCTGTAAATCTGATTCTTAATGCTATTCTAGTTAT
GTAAGAGTGGTCCCCTAGGATATTGAAGTATCCCTATCAGTGATAGAGAAGTCCCTATCAGTGATAGAGA
ATCCCT
