>Addgene plasmid #47952 | pR184 | addgene partial sequence | sequence record 70622 | tTA-R 5'-GGCGAGTTTACGGGTTGTTA-3'
CGACCCCATTAAGCAGCTCTAATGCGCTGTTAATCACTTTACTTTTATCTAATCTAGGCATGGATCTTAT
AGTTTTTTCTCCTTGACGTTAAAGTATAGAGGTATATTAACAATTTTTTGTTGATACTTTTATGGCATTT
GAATAAGAAGTAATACAAACTGAAAATGTTGAAAGTATTAGTTAAAGTGGTTATGCAGCTTTTCCATTTA
TATATCTGTTAATAGATCAAAAATCATCGCTTCGCTGATTAATTACCCCAGAAATAAGGCTAAAAAACTA
ATCGCATTATCATCCTATGGTTGTTAATTTGATTCGTTAATTTGAAGGTTTGTGGGGCCAGGTTACTGCC
AATTTTTCCTCTTCATAACCATAAAAGCTAGTATTGTAGAATCTTTATTGTTGCCAGCAGTGCGGCGGCA
GGCACATCTGCTTTCAGGAACGCGACCGGTGAAGACGAGGACGCATCTCTATCACTGATAGGGATTCTCT
ATCACTGATAGGGACTTCTCTATCACTGATAGGGATACTTCAATATCCTAGGGGACCACTCTTACATAAC
TAGAATAGCATTAAGAATCAGATTTACAGATAATGATGTCATTATTAAATATATATATATATATATTGTC
ACTCCGTTCAAGTCGACAACCAATAAAAAATTTAAAAGAAACCAGGCAGTTAATAGAAAAAATATGATAT
GAATGAATATTCCACTTTCTTTTTACAGTCTTTGTAGATAATGAATCTGACCCTCGAGCTAAACTTTGGA
ATGCAATGTAGATGAATCCGAAGAGTAGTTATTGTACCTATTTTGGGCACATGGAACATTATCAATTTCA
TCTTTCAAGCTTTTCCTATCCCTTAAAAATATTAACCATAAAACCACACTGTCTAAAAGGAGGAATGCAA
AGCTAAACCAAGCCATTACTGCTGCCTTCTTGCCCTTCTTGACAGTGATTATATTCATACTTGATGATGG
AACCAATCTGTAACTTGCATTTATCCCTACATGAGTCCACATCGCACCAATACCCCATGTCAAAACTATA
GTTGAACTTAGCAACAGTA
