>Addgene plasmid #47952 | pR184 | addgene partial sequence | sequence record 70623 | CYC1 5'-GCGTGAATGTAAGCGTGAC-3'
GATGCGGCCCTATTTGTACAGAATTCTTATTACGATCCTCGCGCCCCCTACCCACCGTACTCGTCAATTC
CAAGGGCATCGGTAAACATCTGCTCAAACTCGAAGTCGGCCATATCCAGAGCGCCGTAGGGGGCGGAGTC
GTGGGGGGTAAATCCCGGACCCGGGGAATCCCCGTCCCCCAACATGTCCAGATCGAAATCGTCTAGCGCG
TCGGCATGCGCCATCGCCACGTCCTCGCCGTCTAAGTGGAGCTCGTCCCCCAGGCTGACATCGGTCGGGG
GGGCCGTCGACAGTCTGCGCGTGTGTCCCGCGGGGAGAAAGGACAGGCGCGGAGCCGCCAGCCCCGCCTC
TTCGGGGGCGTCGTCGTCCGGGAGATCGAGCAGGCCCTCGATGGTAGACCCGTAATTGTTTTTCGTACGC
GCGCGGCTGTACGCGGACCCACTTTCACATTTAAGTTGTTTTTCTAATCCGCATATGATCAATTCAAGGC
CGAATAAGAAGGCTGGCTCTGCACCTTGGCGATCAAATAATTCGATAGCTTGTCGTAATAATGGCGGCAT
ACTATCAGTAGTAGGTGTTTCCCTTTCTTCTTTAGCGACTTGATGCTCTTGTTCTTCCAATACGCAACCT
AAAGTAAAGTGCCCCACAGCGCTGAGTGCATATAATGCATTCTCTAGTGAAAAACCTTGTTGGCATAAAA
AGGCTAATTGATTTTCGAGAGTTTCATACTGTTTTTCTGTAGGCCGTGTACCTAAATGTACTTTTGCTCC
ATCGCGATGACTTAGTAAAGCACATCTAAAACTTTTAGCGTTATTACGTAAAAAATCTTGCCAGCTTTCC
CCTTCTAAAGGGCAAAAGTGAGTATGGTGCCTATCTAACATCTCAATGGGTAAGGCGTCGAGCAAAGCCC
GCTTATTTTTTACATGCCAATACAATGTAGGCTGCTCTACACCTAGCTTCTGGGCGAGTTTACGGGTTGT
TAAACCTTCGATTCCGACCCCATTAAGCAGCTCTAATGCGCTGTTAATCACTTTACTTTTATCTAATCTA
GGCATGGATCTTATAGTTT
