>Addgene plasmid #47952 | pR184 | addgene partial sequence | sequence record 70624 | pRSII-F1 5'-CGGCATCAGAGCAGATTGTAC-3'
TTCATTCATCATTTTTTTTTTATTCTTTTTTTTGATTTCGGTTTCCTTGAAATTTTTTTGATTCGGTAAT
CTCCGAACAGAAGGAAGAACGAAGGAAGGAGCACAGACTTAGATTGGTATATATACGCATATGTAGTGTT
GAAGAAACATGAAATTGCCCAGTATTCTTAACCCAACTGCACAGAACAAAAACCTGCAGGAAACGAAGAT
AAATCATGTCGAAAGCTACATATAAGGAACGTGCTGCTACTCATCCTAGTCCTGTTGCTGCCAAGCTATT
TAATATCATGCACGAAAAGCAAACAAACTTGTGTGCTTCATTGGATGTTCGTACCACCAAGGAATTACTG
GAGTTAGTTGAAGCATTAGGTCCCAAAATTTGTTTACTAAAAACACATGTGGATATCTTGACTGATTTTT
CCATGGAGGGCACAGTTAAGCCGCTAAAGGCATTATCCGCCAAGTACAATTTTTTACTCTTCGAAGACAG
AAAATTTGCTGACATTGGTAATACAGTCAAATTGCAGTACTCTGCGGGTGTATACAGAATAGCAGAATGG
GCAGACATTACGAATGCACACGGTGTGGTGGGCCCAGGTATTGTTAGCGGTTTGAAGCAGGCGGCAGAAG
AAGTAACAAAGGAACCTAGAGGCCTTTTGATGTTAGCAGAATTGTCATGCAAGGGCTCCCTATCTACTGG
AGAATATACTAAGGGTACTGTTGACATTGCGAAGAGCGACAAAGATTTTGTTATCGGCTTTATTGCTCAA
AGAGACATGGGTGGAAGAGATGAAGGTTACGATTGGTTGATTATGACACCCGGTGTGGGTTTAGATGACA
AGGGAGACGCATTGGGTCAACAGTATAGAACCGTGGATGATGTGGTCTCTACAGGATCTGACATTATTAT
TGTTGGAAGAGGACTATTTGCAAAGGGAAGGGATGCTAAGGTAGAGGGTGAACGTTACAGAAAAGCAGGC
TGGGAAGCATATTTGAGAAGATGCGGCCAGCAAAACTAAAAAACTGTATTATAAGTAAATGCATGTATAC
TAAACTC
