>Addgene plasmid #47952 | pR184 | addgene partial sequence | sequence record 70625 | pGEX3
GAAAACGCGCGAGACGAAAGGGCCTCGTGATACGCCTATTTTTATAGGTTAATGTCATGATAATAATGGT
TTCTTAGACGTCAGGTGGCACTTTTCGGGGAAATGTGCGCGGAACCCCTATTTGTTTATTTTTCTAAATA
CATTCAAATATGTATCCGCTCATGAGACAATAACCCTGATAAATGCTTCAATAATATTGAAAAAGGAAGA
GTATGAGTATTCAACATTTCCGTGTCGCCCTTATTCCCTTTTTTGCGGCATTTTGCCTTCCTGTTTTTGC
TCACCCAGAAACGCTGGTGAAAGTAAAAGATGCTGAAGATCAGTTGGGTGCACGAGTGGGTTACATCGAA
CTGGATCTCAACAGCGGTAAGATCCTTGAGAGTTTTCGCCCCGAAGAACGTTTTCCAATGATGAGCACTT
TTAAAGTTCTGCTATGTGGCGCGGTATTATCCCGTATTGACGCCGGGCAAGAGCAACTCGGTCGCCGCAT
ACACTATTCTCAGAATGACTTGGTTGAGTACTCACCAGTCACAGAAAAGCATCTTACGGATGGCATGACA
GTAAGAGAATTATGCAGTGCTGCCATAACCATGAGTGATAACACTGCGGCCAACTTACTTCTGACAACGA
TCGGAGGACCGAAGGAGCTAACCGCTTTTTTGCACAACATGGGGGATCATGTAACTCGCCTTGATCGTTG
GGAACCGGAGCTGAATGAAGCCATACCAAACGACGAGCGTGACACCACGATGCCTGTAGCAATGGCAACA
ACGTTGCGCAAACTATTAACTGGCGAACTACTTACTCTAGCTTCCCGGCAACAATTAATAGACTGGATGG
AGGCGGATAAAGTTGCAGGACCACTTCTGCGCTCGGCCCTTCCGGCTGGCTGGTTTATTGCTGATAAATC
TGGAGCCGGTGAGCGTGGGTCTCGCGGTATCATTGCAGCACTGGGGCCAGATGGTAAGCCCTCCCGTATC
GTAGTTATCTACACGACGGGGAGTCAGGCAACTATGGATGAACGAAATAGACAGATCGCTGAGATAGGTG
CCTCACTGATTAAGCATTGGTAACTGTCAGA
